Addgene plasmid #195522: pAAV-Syn-Ace-mNeon2-Kv2.1PR
Purpose: Green fluorescent, negative response-polarity voltage indicator under the control of synapsin promoter; soma-targeted
Depositing lab: Vincent Pieribone. Depositing organization: John B. Pierce Laboratory. Publication: Dual-polarity voltage imaging of the concurrent dynamics of multiple neuron types. Kannan M, Vasan G, Haziza S, Huang C, Chrapkiewicz R, Luo J, Cardin JA, Schnitzer MJ, Pieribone VA. Science. 2022 Nov 4;378(6619):eabm8797. doi: 10.1126/science.abm8797. Epub 2022 Nov 4. PubMed 36378956.
Backbone
  Vector backbone: pAAV-Synapsin
  Vector type: Mammalian Expression, AAV
Growth in bacteria
  Bacterial resistance: Ampicillin, 100 μg/mL
  Growth temperature: 37°C
  Growth strain: NEB Stable
  Copy number: Low Copy
Gene/Insert
  Gene/Insert name: Ace-mNeon2-Kv2.1 proximal restriction sequence
  Species: Synthetic
  Mutation: Ace-mNeon 81S; SY linker
  GenBank ID: OM687163
  Promoter: Synapsin
  Cloning method: Restriction Enzyme; 5′ cloning site BamHI (unknown if destroyed); 3′ cloning site EcoRI (unknown if destroyed)
  Sequencing primers: 5′ AGTCGTGTCGTGCCTGAGAG; 3′ GGCCACAACTCCTCATAAAGAGACAG
Terms and licenses: Academic/Nonprofit Terms; Industry Terms: Not Available to Industry
How to cite: pAAV-Syn-Ace-mNeon2-Kv2.1PR was a gift from Vincent Pieribone (Addgene plasmid # 195522 ; http://n2t.net/addgene:195522 ; RRID:Addgene_195522)
