[The description below was written by a language model from this plasmid's Addgene catalogue record and pLannotate feature annotations shown in this document.]
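Description:
pAAV-Syn-Ace-mNeon2-Kv2.1PR is an adeno-associated virus transfer plasmid built on a pAAV-Synapsin backbone for neuron-specific expression of a genetically encoded voltage indicator in mammalian cells. It is propagated in E. coli through a ColE1/pUC-type origin and selected with ampicillin via the β-lactamase gene. An f1 phage origin is also present. The catalogue lists the plasmid as low copy and grown in a recombination-deficient stable strain, which is common practice for plasmids carrying repeat-rich ITRs. In the annotated 6,183 nt sequence the downstream AAV2 ITR is detected in full, whereas the upstream ITR appears only as two short fragments. This may reflect the difficulty of sequencing or annotating the hairpin rather than a real truncation, and the record does not resolve the question.

Between the ITRs, the human synapsin I promoter drives a synthetic fusion protein, cloned between BamHI and EcoRI sites. The roughly 700 nt between the promoter and the mNeonGreen coding sequence is not annotated, but by the catalogue description it should hold the Ace voltage-sensing portion of the insert, with the recorded 81S mutation and an SY linker. mNeonGreen is followed directly by a fragment of rat Kcnb1, the Kv2.1 proximal restriction sequence, which confines the sensor to the soma and proximal membrane. A WPRE and the human growth hormone polyadenylation signal follow to enhance transcript stability and processing.

The resulting indicator is green fluorescent with negative response polarity. The construct is intended for packaging into AAV and for soma-targeted voltage imaging of neurons, including multi-population recordings in combination with indicators of other polarity.
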