Features (pLannotate 1.2.2; 16 found; start..end, strand, type, name):
     12..39      +  repeat_region  AAV2 ITR (fragment): inverted terminal repeat of adeno-associated virus serotype 2 inverted
     68..95      +  repeat_region  AAV2 ITR (fragment): inverted terminal repeat of adeno-associated virus serotype 2 inverted
    175..622     +  promoter       hSyn promoter: human synapsin I promoter; confers neuron-specific expression (Kügler et al., 2003)
   1329..2003    +  CDS            mNeonGreen: mNeonGreen is a basic (constitutively fluorescent) green/yellow fluorescent protein published in 2013, derived from Branchiostoma lanceolatum. It is reported to be a very rapidly-maturing monomer with moderate acid sensitivity.
   2004..2279    +  CDS            Kcnb1 (fragment): KCNB1_RAT - Experimental evidence at protein level: Swiss-Prot protein existence level 1. Voltage-gated potassium channel that mediates transmembrane potassium transport in excitable membranes, primarily in the brain, but also in the pancreas and cardiovascular system. Contributes to the regulation of the action potential (AP) repolarization, duration and frequency of repetitive AP firing in neurons, muscle cells and endocrine cells and plays a role in homeostatic attenuation of electrical excitability throughout the brain (PubMed:10024359, PubMed:10618149, PubMed:12451110, PubMed:17379638, Pu
   2286..2310    +  misc_feature   MCS (fragment): pBluescript multiple cloning site
   2310..2898    +  misc_feature   WPRE: woodchuck hepatitis virus posttranscriptional regulatory element
   2930..3406    +  polyA_signal   hGH poly(A) signal: human growth hormone polyadenylation signal
   3446..3586    +  repeat_region  AAV2 ITR: inverted terminal repeat of adeno-associated virus serotype 2 inverted
   3591..3642    -  misc_feature   bom (fragment): basis of mobility region from pBR322
   3661..4116    +  rep_origin     f1 ori (sequence partly withheld): f1 bacteriophage origin of replication; arrow indicates direction of (+) strand synthesis
   4117..4166    -  misc_feature   bom (fragment): basis of mobility region from pBR322
   4268..4303    -  CDS            rop (fragment): Rop protein, which maintains plasmids at low copy number; rop
   4398..4502    +  promoter       AmpR promoter: bla
   4503..5363    +  CDS            AmpR: β-lactamase; bla; confers resistance to ampicillin, carbenicillin, and related antibiotics
   5534..6122    +  rep_origin     ori: high-copy-number ColE1/pMB1/pBR322/pUC origin of replication
>Addgene plasmid #195522 | pAAV-Syn-Ace-mNeon2-Kv2.1PR | addgene full sequence | sequence record 383210 | Addgene NGS Result
CCTGCAGGCAGCTGCGCGCTCGCTCGCTCACTGAGGCCGCCCGGGCGTCGGGCGACCTTTGGTCGCCCGG
CCTCAGTGAGCGAGCGAGCGCGCAGAGAGGGAGTGGCCAACTCCATCACTAGGGGTTCCTGCGGCCGCAC
GCGTGTGTCTAGACTGCAGAGGGCCCTGCGTATGAGTGCAAGTGGGTTTTAGGACCAGGATGAGGCGGGG
TGGGGGTGCCTACCTGACGACCGACCCCGACCCACTGGACAAGCACCCAACCCCCATTCCCCAAATTGCG
CATCCCCTATCAGAGAGGGGGAGGGGAAACAGGATGCGGCGAGGCGCGTGCGCACTGCCAGCTTCAGCAC
CGCGGACAGTGCCTTCGCCCCCGCCTGGCGGCGCGCGCCACCGCCGCCTCAGCACTGAAGGCGCGCTGAC
GTCACTCGCCGGTCCCCCGCAAACTCCCCTTCCCGGCCACCTTGGTCGCGTCCGCGCCGCCGCCGGCCCA
GCCGGACCGCACCACGCGAGGCGCGAGATAGGGGGGCACGGGCGCGACCATCTGCGCTGCGGCGCCGGCG
ACTCAGCGCTGCCTCAGTCTGCGGTGGGCAGCGGAGGAGTCGTGTCGTGCCTGAGAGCGCAGTCGAGAAG
GTACCGGATCCGCCACCATGGCTGACGTGGAAACCGAGACCGGCATGATTGCACAGTGGATTGTCTTTGC
TATTATGGCTGCTGCTGCTATTGCTTTTGGAGTGGCTGTGCACTTTCGGCCTTCAGAGCTGAAGAGCGCA
TACTATATCAACATTGCCATCTGCACTATCGCCGCTACCGCTTACTATGCAATGGCCGTGAACTACCAGG
ACCTGACAATGAATGGTGAAAGGCAGGTGGTCTACGCAAGATATATTTCCTGGGTGCTGACCACACCACT
GCTCCTGCTCGATCTCATCGTCATGACCAAGATGGGCGGAGTGATGATTTCTTGGGTCATCGGCGCAGAC
ATTTTCATGATCGTGTTTGGTATTCTGGGCGCCTTCGAGGATGAACACAAGTTCAAATGGGTGTACTTTA
TCGCTGGATGTGTGATGCAGGCAGTCCTGACATACGGGATGTATAACGCCACTTGGAAAGACGATCTGAA
GAAAAGCCCCGAGTACCATAGCTCCTATGTCAGTCTGCTCGTCTTCCTGTCAATCCTCTGGGTGTTTTAT
CCTGTCGTGTGGGCTTTCGGGTCTGGTAGTGGCGTGCTGTCCGTCGACAATGAGGCCATTCTCATGGGAA
TCCTGGATGTGCTCGCTAAGCCACTGTTTGGAATGGGGTGCCTCATTGCCCATGAGACTATCTTCAAGTC
CTACCCAGCGACACATGAGTTACACATCTTTGGCTCCATCAACGGTGTGGACTTTGACATGGTGGGTCAG
GGCACCGGCAATCCAAATGATGGTTATGAGGAGTTAAACCTGAAGTCCACCAAGGGTGACCTCCAGTTCT
CCCCCTGGATTCTGGTCCCTCATATCGGGTATGGCTTCCATCAGTACCTGCCCTACCCTGACGGGATGTC
GCCTTTCCAGGCCGCCATGGTAGATGGCTCCGGATACCAAGTCCATCGCACAATGCAGTTTGAAGATGGT
GCCTCCCTTACTGTTAACTACCGCTACACCTACGAGGGAAGCCACATCAAAGGAGAGGCCCAGGTGAAGG
GGACTGGTTTCCCTGCTGACGGTCCTGTGATGACCAACTCGCTGACCGCTGCGGACTGGTGCAGGTCGAA
GAAGACTTACCCCAACGACAAAACCATCATCAGTACCTTTAAGTGGAGTTACACCACTGGAAATGGCAAG
CGCTACAGGAGCACTGCGCGGACCACCTACACCTTTGCCAAGCCAATGGCGGCTAACTATCTGAAGAACC
AGCCGATGTACGTGTTCCGTAAGACGGAGCTCAAGCACTCCAAGACCGAGCTCAACTTCAAGGAGTGGCA
AAAGGCCTTTACCGATGTGATGGGCATGGACGAGCTGTACAAGAAGAGCAGGATCACCAGCGAGGGCGAG
TACATCCCCCTGGACCAGATCGACATCAACGTGTTCTGCTACGAGAACGAGGTGCAAAGTCAGCCTATCC
TGAACACAAAGGAAATGGCTCCACAGTCTAAGCCTCCCGAAGAGCTTGAGATGTCCAGTATGCCAAGTCC
CGTGGCTCCCCTCCCTGCCAGGACTGAAGGAGTGATTGACATGAGGAGTATGTCATCTATTGATAGCTTC
ATCTCTTGCGCAACAGATTTCCCCGAGGCTACTCGATTCTAATAAGAATTCGATATCAAGCTTATCGATA
ATCAACCTCTGGATTACAAAATTTGTGAAAGATTGACTGGTATTCTTAACTATGTTGCTCCTTTTACGCT
ATGTGGATACGCTGCTTTAATGCCTTTGTATCATGCTATTGCTTCCCGTATGGCTTTCATTTTCTCCTCC
TTGTATAAATCCTGGTTGCTGTCTCTTTATGAGGAGTTGTGGCCCGTTGTCAGGCAACGTGGCGTGGTGT
GCACTGTGTTTGCTGACGCAACCCCCACTGGTTGGGGCATTGCCACCACCTGTCAGCTCCTTTCCGGGAC
TTTCGCTTTCCCCCTCCCTATTGCCACGGCGGAACTCATCGCCGCCTGCCTTGCCCGCTGCTGGACAGGG
GCTCGGCTGTTGGGCACTGACAATTCCGTGGTGTTGTCGGGGAAATCATCGTCCTTTCCTTGGCTGCTCG
CCTATGTTGCCACCTGGATTCTGCGCGGGACGTCCTTCTGCTACGTCCCTTCGGCCCTCAATCCAGCGGA
CCTTCCTTCCCGCGGCCTGCTGCCGGCTCTGCGGCCTCTTCCGCGTCTTCGCCTTCGCCCTCAGACGAGT
CGGATCTCCCTTTGGGCCGCCTCCCCGCATCGATACCGAGCGCTGCTCGAGAGATCTACGGGTGGCATCC
CTGTGACCCCTCCCCAGTGCCTCTCCTGGCCCTGGAAGTTGCCACTCCAGTGCCCACCAGCCTTGTCCTA
ATAAAATTAAGTTGCATCATTTTGTCTGACTAGGTGTCCTTCTATAATATTATGGGGTGGAGGGGGGTGG
TATGGAGCAAGGGGCAAGTTGGGAAGACAACCTGTAGGGCCTGCGGGGTCTATTGGGAACCAAGCTGGAG
TGCAGTGGCACAATCTTGGCTCACTGCAATCTCCGCCTCCTGGGTTCAAGCGATTCTCCTGCCTCAGCCT
CCCGAGTTGTTGGGATTCCAGGCATGCATGACCAGGCTCAGCTAATTTTTGTTTTTTTGGTAGAGACGGG
GTTTCACCATATTGGCCAGGCTGGTCTCCAACTCCTAATCTCAGGTGATCTACCCACCTTGGCCTCCCAA
ATTGCTGGGATTACAGGCGTGAACCACTGCTCCCTTCCCTGTCCTTCTGATTTTGTAGGTAACCACGTGC
GGACCGAGCGGCCGCAGGAACCCCTAGTGATGGAGTTGGCCACTCCCTCTCTGCGCGCTCGCTCGCTCAC
TGAGGCCGGGCGACCAAAGGTCGCCCGACGCCCGGGCTTTGCCCGGGCGGCCTCAGTGAGCGAGCGAGCG
CGCAGCTGCCTGCAGGGGCGCCTGATGCGGTATTTTCTCCTTACGCATCTGTGCGGTATTTCACACCGCA
TA
[95 nt withheld, positions 3643-3737]
T
[46 nt withheld, positions 3739-3784]
C
[141 nt withheld, positions 3786-3926]
CCTTTGACGTTGGAGTCCACGTTCTTT
[37 nt withheld, positions 3954-3990]
ACTCTATCTCGGGCTATTCTTTTGATTTATAAGGGATTTTGCCGATTTCGGTCTATTGGTTAAAAAATGA
GCTGATTTAACAAAAATTTAACGCGAATTTTAACAAAATATTAACGTTTACAATTTTATGGTGCACTCTC
AGTACAATCTGCTCTGATGCCGCATAGTTAAGCCAGCCCCGACACCCGCCAACACCCGCTGACGCGCCCT
GACGGGCTTGTCTGCTCCCGGCATCCGCTTACAGACAAGCTGTGACCGTCTCCGGGAGCTGCATGTGTCA
GAGGTTTTCACCGTCATCACCGAAACGCGCGAGACGAAAGGGCCTCGTGATACGCCTATTTTTATAGGTT
AATGTCATGATAATAATGGTTTCTTAGACGTCAGGTGGCACTTTTCGGGGAAATGTGCGCGGAACCCCTA
TTTGTTTATTTTTCTAAATACATTCAAATATGTATCCGCTCATGAGACAATAACCCTGATAAATGCTTCA
ATAATATTGAAAAAGGAAGAGTATGAGTATTCAACATTTCCGTGTCGCCCTTATTCCCTTTTTTGCGGCA
TTTTGCCTTCCTGTTTTTGCTCACCCAGAAACGCTGGTGAAAGTAAAAGATGCTGAAGATCAGTTGGGTG
CACGAGTGGGTTACATCGAACTGGATCTCAACAGCGGTAAGATCCTTGAGAGTTTTCGCCCCGAAGAACG
TTTTCCAATGATGAGCACTTTTAAAGTTCTGCTATGTGGCGCGGTATTATCCCGTATTGACGCCGGGCAA
GAGCAACTCGGTCGCCGCATACACTATTCTCAGAATGACTTGGTTGAGTACTCACCAGTCACAGAAAAGC
ATCTTACGGATGGCATGACAGTAAGAGAATTATGCAGTGCTGCCATAACCATGAGTGATAACACTGCGGC
CAACTTACTTCTGACAACGATCGGAGGACCGAAGGAGCTAACCGCTTTTTTGCACAACATGGGGGATCAT
GTAACTCGCCTTGATCGTTGGGAACCGGAGCTGAATGAAGCCATACCAAACGACGAGCGTGACACCACGA
TGCCTGTAGCAATGGCAACAACGTTGCGCAAACTATTAACTGGCGAACTACTTACTCTAGCTTCCCGGCA
ACAATTAATAGACTGGATGGAGGCGGATAAAGTTGCAGGACCACTTCTGCGCTCGGCCCTTCCGGCTGGC
TGGTTTATTGCTGATAAATCTGGAGCCGGTGAGCGTGGGTCTCGCGGTATCATTGCAGCACTGGGGCCAG
ATGGTAAGCCCTCCCGTATCGTAGTTATCTACACGACGGGGAGTCAGGCAACTATGGATGAACGAAATAG
ACAGATCGCTGAGATAGGTGCCTCACTGATTAAGCATTGGTAACTGTCAGACCAAGTTTACTCATATATA
CTTTAGATTGATTTAAAACTTCATTTTTAATTTAAAAGGATCTAGGTGAAGATCCTTTTTGATAATCTCA
TGACCAAAATCCCTTAACGTGAGTTTTCGTTCCACTGAGCGTCAGACCCCGTAGAAAAGATCAAAGGATC
TTCTTGAGATCCTTTTTTTCTGCGCGTAATCTGCTGCTTGCAAACAAAAAAACCACCGCTACCAGCGGTG
GTTTGTTTGCCGGATCAAGAGCTACCAACTCTTTTTCCGAAGGTAACTGGCTTCAGCAGAGCGCAGATAC
CAAATACTGTTCTTCTAGTGTAGCCGTAGTTAGGCCACCACTTCAAGAACTCTGTAGCACCGCCTACATA
CCTCGCTCTGCTAATCCTGTTACCAGTGGCTGCTGCCAGTGGCGATAAGTCGTGTCTTACCGGGTTGGAC
TCAAGACGATAGTTACCGGATAAGGCGCAGCGGTCGGGCTGAACGGGGGGTTCGTGCACACAGCCCAGCT
TGGAGCGAACGACCTACACCGAACTGAGATACCTACAGCGTGAGCTATGAGAAAGCGCCACGCTTCCCGA
AGGGAGAAAGGCGGACAGGTATCCGGTAAGCGGCAGGGTCGGAACAGGAGAGCGCACGAGGGAGCTTCCA
GGGGGAAACGCCTGGTATCTTTATAGTCCTGTCGGGTTTCGCCACCTCTGACTTGAGCGTCGATTTTTGT
GATGCTCGTCAGGGGGGCGGAGCCTATGGAAAAACGCCAGCAACGCGGCCTTTTTACGGTTCCTGGCCTT
TTGCTGGCCTTTTGCTCACATGT
